Addgene plasmid #12771: DCT.VV.Orf83
Purpose: This plasmid was designed for screening purposes and may contain discrepancies relative to the current canonical GenBank version of the gene.
Depositing lab: Jack Bennink & Jon Yewdell. Depositing organization: National Institute of Allergy and Infectious Diseases (NIAID). Publication: Identification of poxvirus CD8+ T cell determinants to enable rational design and characterization of smallpox vaccines. Tscharke DC, Karupiah G, Zhou J, Palmore T, Irvine KR, Haeryfar SM, Williams S, Sidney J, Sette A, Bennink JR, Yewdell JW. J Exp Med. 2005 January 3; 201(1): 95–104. 10.1084/jem.20041912 PubMed 15623576.
Backbone
  Vector backbone: pcDNA 3.1D V5-His-TOPO
  Backbone manufacturer: Invitrogen
  Backbone size w/o insert (bp): 5514
  Vector type: Mammalian Expression
  Selectable markers: Neomycin (select with G418)
Growth in bacteria
  Bacterial resistance: Ampicillin, 100 μg/mL
  Growth temperature: 37°C
  Growth strain: DH5alpha
  Copy number: High Copy
Gene/Insert
  Gene/Insert name: VV.Orf83 (alt name: VV_WR_175)
  Species: Vaccinia Virus
  Insert size (bp): 489
  Cloning method: Restriction Enzyme; 5′ cloning site BamHI (not destroyed); 3′ cloning site BamHI (not destroyed)
  Sequencing primers: 5′ Universal T7
Terms and licenses: Academic/Nonprofit Terms; Industry Terms: Not Available to Industry
Depositor comments: Please see the Vaccinia kit page ( https://www.addgene.org/vvorf/ ) for more information. The kit page contains the supplemental VVOrfData spreadsheet, which includes important information about this plasmid. The plasmid and insert names provided here relate only to this library. The name of the ORF (if present) in VACV strain Copenhagen and the name of the ORF (if annotated) in VACV strain WR sequence can be found in VVOrfData spreadsheet. Please note that the amino acid sequence given for each ORF in the spreadsheet may contain some errors. Additionally, changes from the expected sequence may be present in these plasmids. Please see Addgene's quality control sequence and sequencing notes in the VVOrfData spreadsheet before ordering this plasmid.
How to cite: DCT.VV.Orf83 was a gift from Jack Bennink & Jon Yewdell (Addgene plasmid # 12771 ; http://n2t.net/addgene:12771 ; RRID:Addgene_12771)
