[The description below was written by a language model from this plasmid's Addgene catalogue record.]
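Description:
DCT.VV.Orf83 is a mammalian expression plasmid carrying a single vaccinia virus open reading frame, built on the commercial pcDNA 3.1D V5-His-TOPO backbone (about 5.5 kb without insert). It is maintained as a high-copy plasmid in E. coli under ampicillin selection, and it carries a neomycin resistance marker that allows G418 selection of transfected mammalian cells. The insert, VV.Orf83 (also listed as VV_WR_175), is 489 bp, and the record gives BamHI sites, both retained, as the 5′ and 3′ cloning sites. No feature table is supplied, so the promoter and other regulatory elements are not explicitly recorded. Vectors of this backbone family generally drive expression from the CMV immediate-early promoter, include a T7 promoter/priming site upstream of the insert (consistent with the T7 sequencing primer listed), and offer C-terminal V5 and His tags. Whether the ORF is actually in frame with those tags is not stated.

The plasmid belongs to a library of vaccinia virus ORF clones made for screening, associated with work to identify poxvirus CD8+ T cell determinants for the design and characterization of smallpox vaccines. In that setting, individual viral ORFs are expressed in mammalian cells so that the gene products recognised by T cells can be identified. The plasmid and insert names apply only within this library, and the corresponding ORF names in vaccinia strains Copenhagen and WR are given in the library's supplementary data. Because the clones were made for screening, the depositors caution that the insert may differ from the canonical GenBank sequence, so the sequence should be checked against the available quality-control data before use.
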