>Addgene plasmid #12771 | DCT.VV.Orf83 | addgene partial sequence | sequence record 19166 | T7 5'-TAATACGACTCACTATAGGG-3'
ACCGAATTCCAGCTGACCACCATGGGATGAAGCATATTACTCTGGCAACTTGGAATCAGTACTCGGATAC
GTGTCCGATATGCATACCGAACTCGCATCAATATCTCAATTAGTTATTGCCAAGATAGAAACTATAGATA
ATGATATATTAAACAAGGACATTGTAAATTTTATCATGTGTAGATCAAACTTGGATAATCCATTTATCTC
TTTCCTAGATACTGTATATACTATTATAGATCAAGAGAACTATCAGACCGAATTGATTAATTCATTAGAC
GACAATGAAATTATCGATTGTATAGTTAATAAGTTTATGAGCTTTTATAAGGATAACCTAGAAAATATAG
TAGATGCTATCATTACTCTAAAATATATAATGAATAATCCAGATTTTAAAACTACGTATGCCGAAGTACT
CGGTTCCAGAATAGCCGATATAGATATTAAACAAGTGATACGTGAGAATATACTACAATTGTCTAATGAT
ATCCGCGAATGATATTTGTGAGCAATTCCCGGGGATCCGAATAAAGGGTCAAGACAATTCTGCAGATATC
CAGCACAGTGGCGGCCGCTCGAGTCTAGAGGGCCCGCGGTTCGAAGGTAAGCCTATCCCTAACCCTCTCC
TCGGTCTCGATTCTACGCGTACCGGTCATCATCACCAT
